Addgene plasmid #143263: TFORF1397
Purpose: Lentiviral vector for overexpressing transcription factor ORFs with unique 24-bp barcodes. Barcodes facilitate identification of transcription factors in pooled screens.
Depositing lab: Feng Zhang. Depositing organization: Broad Institute. Publication: A transcription factor atlas of directed differentiation. Joung J, Ma S, Tay T, Geiger-Schuller KR, Kirchgatterer PC, Verdine VK, Guo B, Arias-Garcia MA, Allen WE, Singh A, Kuksenko O, Abudayyeh OO, Gootenberg JS, Fu Z, Macrae RK, Buenrostro JD, Regev A, Zhang F. Cell. 2023 Jan 5;186(1):209-229.e26. doi: 10.1016/j.cell.2022.11.026. PubMed 36608654.
Backbone
  Vector backbone: pLX_TRC317
  Backbone manufacturer: Broad Institute Genetic Perturbation Platform
  Backbone size w/o insert (bp): 8264
  Vector type: Mammalian Expression, Lentiviral
  Selectable markers: Puromycin
Growth in bacteria
  Bacterial resistance: Ampicillin, 100 μg/mL
  Growth temperature: 37°C
  Growth strain: NEB Stable
  Copy number: High Copy
Gene/Insert
  Gene/Insert name: ZNF568
  Species: H. sapiens (human)
  Insert size (bp): 1844
  Entrez Gene: ZNF568 (a.k.a. ZFP568)
  Promoter: EF1a
  Cloning method: Unknown
  Sequencing primers: 5′ GGGTGGAGACTGAAGTTAGGCCAG; 3′ CACATAGCGTAAAAGGAGCAACATAG
Terms and licenses: Academic/Nonprofit Terms; Industry Terms: Not Available to Industry
Depositor comments: NM_001204837,NM_001204836,XM_017026773,XM_017026774,ENST00000415168 . The transcription factor ORF portion of this plasmid was synthesized by Genewiz. Please test multiple small colonies in case of plasmid recombination. To make this collection available in a timely manner, a portion of this collection was not fully sequenced by Addgene. If an Addgene verified full plasmid sequence is not available, please contact us prior to placing an order to request the full sequence.
How to cite: TFORF1397 was a gift from Feng Zhang (Addgene plasmid # 143263 ; http://n2t.net/addgene:143263 ; RRID:Addgene_143263)
