[The description below was written by a language model from this plasmid's Addgene catalogue record and pLannotate feature annotations shown in this document.]
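Description:
TFORF1397 is a lentiviral mammalian expression plasmid built on the pLX_TRC317 backbone, carrying the human zinc-finger transcription factor ZNF568 (also known as ZFP568) as a synthesized open reading frame of about 1.8 kb. It belongs to a large barcoded transcription factor ORF collection in which each construct carries a unique 24-bp barcode, so that individual factors can be identified by sequencing in pooled overexpression screens such as those for directed differentiation. The sequenced plasmid is about 10.1 kb. It is maintained in E. coli through a high-copy ColE1/pUC origin and ampicillin resistance, and it also contains an f1 origin. The depositor warns that recombination can occur, as is common for LTR-containing plasmids.

The viral genome is laid out in a third-generation, self-inactivating format. An RSV promoter drives a truncated HIV-1 5' LTR, followed by the Ψ packaging signal, a gag fragment and the RRE for Rev-dependent export, and the unit ends in a ΔU3 3' LTR with an SV40 polyadenylation signal downstream. Inside the provirus, an SV40 early promoter drives puromycin N-acetyltransferase for selection of transduced cells. After a cPPT/CTS element, which aids nuclear import, the EF-1α promoter drives the ZNF568 ORF, and a WPRE lies downstream to enhance transcript expression. The automated annotation labels only the first part of the insert, and does so as a fragment of ZNF569. This most likely reflects homology between related KRAB zinc-finger proteins rather than a different insert. The barcode itself is not annotated in the feature table, so its position is not stated.
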