Features (pLannotate 1.2.2; 31 found; start..end, strand, type, name):
      5..231     +  promoter       RSV promoter: Rous sarcoma virus enhancer/promoter
    232..412     +  LTR            5' LTR (truncated): truncated 5' long terminal repeat (LTR) from HIV-1
    459..584     +  misc_feature   HIV-1 Ψ: packaging signal of human immunodeficiency virus type 1
    568..931     +  CDS            HIV-1 gag (fragment): gag protein from human immunodeficiency virus 1; gag
   1077..1310    +  misc_feature   RRE: The Rev response element (RRE) of HIV-1 allows for Rev-dependent mRNA export from the nucleus to the cytoplasm.
   1687..1713    +  CDS            Rev (fragment): human immunodeficiency virus 1 (HIV-1) Rev protein; rev; enhances nuclear export of unspliced and incompletely spliced viral mRNAs
   1720..1743    +  promoter       SV40 promoter (fragment): SV40 early promoter
   1744..1815    +  promoter       SV40 promoter (fragment): SV40 enhancer and early promoter
   1839..1974    +  rep_origin     SV40 ori: SV40 origin of replication
   2020..2616    +  CDS            PuroR (fragment): puromycin N-acetyltransferase; pac from Streptomyces; confers resistance to puromycin
   2665..2782    +  misc_feature   cPPT/CTS: central polypurine tract and central termination sequence of HIV-1
   2847..2913    +  CDS            small t antigen (fragment): SV40 (simian virus 40) small t antigen
   2920..4098    +  promoter       EF-1α promoter: strong constitutive promoter for human elongation factor EF-1α
   4115..4666    +  CDS            ZNF569 (fragment): ZN569_HUMAN - Experimental evidence at protein level: Swiss-Prot protein existence level 1. May be involved in transcriptional regulation. From Homo sapiens (Human).
   5870..5923    +  promoter       U6 promoter (fragment): RNA polymerase III promoter for human U6 snRNA
   5965..6553    +  misc_feature   WPRE: woodchuck hepatitis virus posttranscriptional regulatory element
   6604..6623    +  misc_feature   cPPT/CTS (fragment): central polypurine tract and central termination sequence of HIV-1
   6625..6858    +  LTR            3' LTR (ΔU3): self-inactivating 3' long terminal repeat (LTR) from HIV-1
   6936..7057    +  polyA_signal   SV40 poly(A) signal: SV40 polyadenylation signal
   7097..7232    +  rep_origin     SV40 ori: SV40 origin of replication
   7253..7271    -  promoter       T7 promoter: promoter for bacteriophage T7 RNA polymerase
   7279..7434    +  CDS            lacZα (fragment): LacZα fragment of β-galactosidase; lacZ fragment
   7439..7867    +  rep_origin     f1 ori (sequence partly withheld): f1 bacteriophage origin of replication; arrow indicates direction of (+) strand synthesis
   7920..8024    +  promoter       AmpR promoter: bla
   8025..8885    +  CDS            AmpR: β-lactamase; bla; confers resistance to ampicillin, carbenicillin, and related antibiotics
   9056..9644    +  rep_origin     ori: high-copy-number ColE1/pMB1/pBR322/pUC origin of replication
   9827..9919    +  CDS            lacI (fragment): lac repressor; lacI; The lac repressor binds to the lac operator to inhibit transcription in E. coli. This inhibition can be relieved by adding lactose or isopropyl-β-D-thiogalactopyranoside (IPTG).
   9932..9953    +  protein_bind   CAP binding site: CAP binding activates transcription in the presence of cAMP. E. coli catabolite activator protein
   9968..9998    +  promoter       lac promoter: promoter for the E. coli lac operon
  10006..10022   +  protein_bind   lac operator: The lac repressor binds to the lac operator to inhibit transcription in E. coli. This inhibition can be relieved by adding lactose or isopropyl-β-D-thiogalactopyranoside (IPTG). lac repressor encoded by lacI
  10067..10085   +  promoter       T3 promoter: promoter for bacteriophage T3 RNA polymerase
>Addgene plasmid #143263 | TFORF1397 | addgene full sequence | sequence record 396122 | Addgene NGS Result
TTAATGTAGTCTTATGCAATACTCTTGTAGTCTTGCAACATGGTAACGATGAGTTAGCAACATGCCTTAC
AAGGAGAGAAAAAGCACCGTGCATGCCGATTGGTGGAAGTAAGGTGGTACGATCGTGCCTTATTAGGAAG
GCAACAGACGGGTCTGACATGGATTGGACGAACCACTGAATTGCCGCATTGCAGAGATATTGTATTTAAG
TGCCTAGCTCGATACATAAACGGGTCTCTCTGGTTAGACCAGATCTGAGCCTGGGAGCTCTCTGGCTAAC
TAGGGAACCCACTGCTTAAGCCTCAATAAAGCTTGCCTTGAGTGCTTCAAGTAGTGTGTGCCCGTCTGTT
GTGTGACTCTGGTAACTAGAGATCCCTCAGACCCTTTTAGTCAGTGTGGAAAATCTCTAGCAGTGGCGCC
CGAACAGGGACTTGAAAGCGAAAGGGAAACCAGAGGAGCTCTCTCGACGCAGGACTCGGCTTGCTGAAGC
GCGCACGGCAAGAGGCGAGGGGCGGCGACTGGTGAGTACGCCAAAAATTTTGACTAGCGGAGGCTAGAAG
GAGAGAGATGGGTGCGAGAGCGTCAGTATTAAGCGGGGGAGAATTAGATCGCGATGGGAAAAAATTCGGT
TAAGGCCAGGGGGAAAGAAAAAATATAAATTAAAACATATAGTATGGGCAAGCAGGGAGCTAGAACGATT
CGCAGTTAATCCTGGCCTGTTAGAAACATCAGAAGGCTGTAGACAAATACTGGGACAGCTACAACCATCC
CTTCAGACAGGATCAGAAGAACTTAGATCATTATATAATACAGTAGCAACCCTCTATTGTGTGCATCAAA
GGATAGAGATAAAAGACACCAAGGAAGCTTTAGACAAGATAGAGGAAGAGCAAAACAAAAGTAAGACCAC
CGCACAGCAAGCGGCCGCTGATCTTCAGACCTGGAGGAGGAGATATGAGGGACAATTGGAGAAGTGAATT
ATATAAATATAAAGTAGTAAAAATTGAACCATTAGGAGTAGCACCCACCAAGGCAAAGAGAAGAGTGGTG
CAGAGAGAAAAAAGAGCAGTGGGAATAGGAGCTTTGTTCCTTGGGTTCTTGGGAGCAGCAGGAAGCACTA
TGGGCGCAGCGTCAATGACGCTGACGGTACAGGCCAGACAATTATTGTCTGGTATAGTGCAGCAGCAGAA
CAATTTGCTGAGGGCTATTGAGGCGCAACAGCATCTGTTGCAACTCACAGTCTGGGGCATCAAGCAGCTC
CAGGCAAGAATCCTGGCTGTGGAAAGATACCTAAAGGATCAACAGCTCCTGGGGATTTGGGGTTGCTCTG
GAAAACTCATTTGCACCACTGCTGTGCCTTGGAATGCTAGTTGGAGTAATAAATCTCTGGAACAGATTTG
GAATCACACGACCTGGATGGAGTGGGACAGAGAAATTAACAATTACACAAGCTTAATACACTCCTTAATT
GAAGAATCGCAAAACCAGCAAGAAAAGAATGAACAAGAATTATTGGAATTAGATAAATGGGCAAGTTTGT
GGAATTGGTTTAACATAACAAATTGGCTGTGGTATATAAAATTATTCATAATGATAGTAGGAGGCTTGGT
AGGTTTAAGAATAGTTTTTGCTGTACTTTCTATAGTGAATAGAGTTAGGCAGGGATATTCACCATTATCG
TTTCAGACCCACCTCCCAACCCCGAGGGGACCCATGCATTGCATCTCAATTAGTCAGCAACCAGGTGTGG
AAAGTCCCCAGGCTCCCCAGCAGGCAGAAGTATGCAAAGCATGCGTCTCAATTAGTCAGCAACCATAGTC
CCGCCCCTAACTCCGCCCATCCCGCCCCTAACTCCGCCCAGTTCCGCCCATTCTCCGCCCCATGGCTGAC
TAATTTTTTTTATTTATGCAGAGGCCGAGGCCGCCTCGGCCTCTGAGCTATTCCAGAAGTAGTGAGGAGG
CTTTTTTGGAGGCCTAGGCTTTTGCAAAAAGCTTTCTAGAGGTACCACCGGAGCTTACCATGACCGAGTA
CAAGCCCACGGTGCGCCTCGCCACCCGCGACGACGTCCCCAGGGCCGTACGCACCCTCGCCGCCGCGTTC
GCCGACTACCCCGCCACGCGCCACACCGTCGATCCGGACCGCCACATCGAGCGGGTCACCGAGCTGCAAG
AACTCTTCCTCACGCGCGTCGGGCTCGACATCGGCAAGGTGTGGGTCGCGGACGACGGCGCCGCCGTGGC
GGTCTGGACCACGCCGGAGAGCGTCGAAGCGGGGGCGGTGTTCGCCGAGATCGGCCCGCGCATGGCCGAG
TTGAGCGGTTCCCGGCTGGCCGCGCAGCAACAGATGGAAGGCCTCCTGGCGCCGCACCGGCCCAAGGAGC
CCGCGTGGTTCCTGGCCACCGTCGGCGTCTCGCCCGACCACCAGGGCAAGGGTCTGGGCAGCGCCGTCGT
GCTCCCCGGAGTGGAGGCGGCCGAGCGCGCCGGGGTGCCCGCCTTCCTGGAGACCTCCGCGCCCCGCAAC
CTCCCCTTCTACGAGCGGCTCGGCTTCACCGTCACCGCCGACGTCGAGGTGCCCGAAGGACCGCGCACCT
GGTGCATGACCCGCAAGCCCGGTGCCAGTTAACGAATTCTAGATCTTGAGACAAATGGCAGTATTCATCC
ACAATTTTAAAAGAAAAGGGGGGATTGGGGGGTACAGTGCAGGGGAAAGAATAGTAGACATAATAGCAAC
AGACATACAAACTAAAGAATTACAAAAACAAATTACAAAAATTCAAAATTTTCGGGTTTATTACAGGGAC
AGCAGAGATCCACTTTGGCGCCGGCTCGAGGCCTGCAGGTGCAAAGATGGATAAAGTTTTAAACAGAGAG
GAATCTTTGCAGCTAATGGACCTTCTAGGTCTTGAAAGGAGTGGGAATTGGCTCCGGTGCCCGTCAGTGG
GCAGAGCGCACATCGCCCACAGTCCCCGAGAAGTTGGGGGGAGGGGTCGGCAATTGAACCGGTGCCTAGA
GAAGGTGGCGCGGGGTAAACTGGGAAAGTGATGTCGTGTACTGGCTCCGCCTTTTTCCCGAGGGTGGGGG
AGAACCGTATATAAGTGCAGTAGTCGCCGTGAACGTTCTTTTTCGCAACGGGTTTGCCGCCAGAACACAG
GTAAGTGCCGTGTGTGGTTCCCGCGGGCCTGGCCTCTTTACGGGTTATGGCCCTTGCGTGCCTTGAATTA
CTTCCACCTGGCTGCAGTACGTGATTCTTGATCCCGAGCTTCGGGTTGGAAGTGGGTGGGAGAGTTCGAG
GCCTTGCGCTTAAGGAGCCCCTTCGCCTCGTGCTTGAGTTGAGGCCTGGCCTGGGCGCTGGGGCCGCCGC
GTGCGAATCTGGTGGCACCTTCGCGCCTGTCTCGCTGCTTTCGATAAGTCTCTAGCCATTTAAAATTTTT
GATGACCTGCTGCGACGCTTTTTTTCTGGCAAGATAGTCTTGTAAATGCGGGCCAAGATCTGCACACTGG
TATTTCGGTTTTTGGGGCCGCGGGCGGCGACGGGGCCCGTGCGTCCCAGCGCACATGTTCGGCGAGGCGG
GGCCTGCGAGCGCGGCCACCGAGAATCGGACGGGGGTAGTCTCAAGCTGGCCGGCCTGCTCTGGTGCCTG
GCCTCGCGCCGCCGTGTATCGCCCCGCCCTGGGCGGCAAGGCTGGCCCGGTCGGCACCAGTTGCGTGAGC
GGAAAGATGGCCGCTTCCCGGCCCTGCTGCAGGGAGCTCAAAATGGAGGACGCGGCGCTCGGGAGAGCGG
GCGGGTGAGTCACCCACACAAAGGAAAAGGGCCTTTCCGTCCTCAGCCGTCGCTTCATGTGACTCCACGG
AGTACCGGGCGCCGTCCAGGCACCTCGATTAGTTCTCGAGCTTTTGGAGTACGTCGTCTTTAGGTTGGGG
GGAGGGGTTTTATGCGATGGAGTTTCCCCACACTGAGTGGGTGGAGACTGAAGTTAGGCCAGCTTGGCAC
TTGATGTAATTCTCCTTGGAATTTGCCCTTTTTGAGTTTGGATCTTGGTTCATTCTCAAGCCTCAGACAG
TGGTTCAAAGTTTTTTTCTTCCATTTCAGGTGTCGTGAGGCTAGCACCGCCACCATGAAACCTGCTCAAA
GAAACTTGTATCGAGATGTGATGCTGGAGAACTACAGCAACCTAGTCACAGTGGGCTGTCAAGTCACCAA
ACCGGATGTGATATTCAAGTTGGAGCAAGAAGAGGAGCCCTGGGTGATGGAGGAAGAAATGTTTGGGAGG
CACTGTCCAGAAGTTTGGGAAGTTGATGAACAGATCAAGAAGCAACAGGAAACACTTGTGAGGAAAGTCA
CATCCATCTCCAAGAAAATTCTGATAAAGGAAAAAGTCATTGAATGTAAAAAAGTTGCGAAAATATTTCC
TCTGAGTTCAGACATTGTTACTTCAAGACAAAGCTTCTATGACTGTGACTCACTTGATAAGGGTTTGGAA
CATAATTTAGACTTACTTAGATATGAGAAAGGCTGTGTAAGAGAGAAACAGAGTAATGAGTTTGGGAAAC
CATTTTACCATTGTGCATCCTATGTTGTAACCCCCTTTAAGTGTAATCAGTGTGGACAAGACTTCAGTCA
TAAATTTGACCTCATTAGACATGAGCGAATTCATGCTGGAGAGAAACCTTACGAATGTAAAGAATGTGGA
AAAGCCTTCAGTAGGAAGGAAAATCTTATTACACATCAGAAAATTCATACTGGGGAAAAACCGTATAAGT
GTAATGAATGTGGAAAAGCTTTCATTCAGATGTCAAACCTTATTAGACACCACAGAATTCATACTGGGGA
GAAACCTTATGCATGTAAGGATTGTTGGAAAGCCTTCAGTCAGAAATCAAATCTCATTGAACATGAGCGA
ATTCACACTGGAGAGAAACCCTATGAATGTAAGGAATGTGGGAAATCCTTCAGCCAGAAGCAAAATCTTA
TTGAGCACGAGAAAATTCATACTGGGGAGAAACCTTATGCATGTAATGAATGTGGTAGAGCTTTTTCTCG
AATGTCATCTGTTACGCTACATATGAGAAGTCACACAGGGGAGAAACCCTATAAATGTAATAAATGTGGA
AAAGCTTTCTCTCAATGCTCAGTATTTATTATACATATGAGAAGTCACACTGGTGAGAAACCCTATGTAT
GTAGTGAATGTGGGAAAGCCTTCTCTCAGAGTTCATCCCTAACCGTACATATGCGAAATCATACAGCTGA
GAAACCCTATGAATGTAAGGAATGTGGAAAAGCCTTCAGCAGGAAAGAAAATCTCATTACACATCAGAAA
ATTCACACTGGAGAGAAACCTTATGAATGCAGTGAATGTGGGAAAGCTTTTATTCAGATGTCAAACCTCA
TTCGACACCAGAGAATTCATACGGGTGAGAAACCCTATGCATGTACAGTATGTGGAAAAGCCTTTAGTCA
GAAATCAAACCTCACTGAACATGAGAAAATTCATACTGGAGAGAAACCTTATCATTGTAATCAATGTGGG
AAAGCTTTCAGTCAGAGACAAAATCTTCTTGAGCATGAAAAAATTCATACTGGAGAGAAACCATTCAAAT
GTAATGAATGTGGTAAAGCCTTCTCTCGAATCTCATCCCTCACTCTTCATGTGAGAAGTCACACAGGGGA
GAAACCCTATGAATGTAATAAATGTGGGAAAGCCTTTTCTCAGTGCTCATTACTTATTATACATATGAGA
AGTCATACTGGTGAGAAACCCTTTGAATGTAATGAATGTGGGAAAGCATTCTCTCAAAGAGCATCCCTTT
CTATACATAAGAGAGGTCATACAGGTGAGAGACACCAAGTATATTAGTAATGAACTAGTCCGTAACTTGA
AAGTATTTCGATTTCTTGGCTTTATATATCTTGTGGAAAGGACGAACGCCCTGACGCTGCAAGGATTTGA
CGCGTTAAGTCGACAATCAACCTCTGGATTACAAAATTTGTGAAAGATTGACTGGTATTCTTAACTATGT
TGCTCCTTTTACGCTATGTGGATACGCTGCTTTAATGCCTTTGTATCATGCTATTGCTTCCCGTATGGCT
TTCATTTTCTCCTCCTTGTATAAATCCTGGTTGCTGTCTCTTTATGAGGAGTTGTGGCCCGTTGTCAGGC
AACGTGGCGTGGTGTGCACTGTGTTTGCTGACGCAACCCCCACTGGTTGGGGCATTGCCACCACCTGTCA
GCTCCTTTCCGGGACTTTCGCTTTCCCCCTCCCTATTGCCACGGCGGAACTCATCGCCGCCTGCCTTGCC
CGCTGCTGGACAGGGGCTCGGCTGTTGGGCACTGACAATTCCGTGGTGTTGTCGGGGAAATCATCGTCCT
TTCCTTGGCTGCTCGCCTGTGTTGCCACCTGGATTCTGCGCGGGACGTCCTTCTGCTACGTCCCTTCGGC
CCTCAATCCAGCGGACCTTCCTTCCCGCGGCCTGCTGCCGGCTCTGCGGCCTCTTCCGCGTCTTCGCCTT
CGCCCTCAGACGAGTCGGATCTCCCTTTGGGCCGCCTCCCCGCGTCGACTTTAAGACCAATGACTTACAA
GGCAGCTGTAGATCTTAGCCACTTTTTAAAAGAAAAGGGGGGACTGGAAGGGCTAATTCACTCCCAACGA
AGACAAGATCTGCTTTTTGCTTGTACTGGGTCTCTCTGGTTAGACCAGATCTGAGCCTGGGAGCTCTCTG
GCTAACTAGGGAACCCACTGCTTAAGCCTCAATAAAGCTTGCCTTGAGTGCTTCAAGTAGTGTGTGCCCG
TCTGTTGTGTGACTCTGGTAACTAGAGATCCCTCAGACCCTTTTAGTCAGTGTGGAAAATCTCTAGCAGT
ACGTATAGTAGTTCATGTCATCTTATTATTCAGTATTTATAACTTGCAAAGAAATGAATATCAGAGAGTG
AGAGGAACTTGTTTATTGCAGCTTATAATGGTTACAAATAAAGCAATAGCATCACAAATTTCACAAATAA
AGCATTTTTTTCACTGCATTCTAGTTGTGGTTTGTCCAAACTCATCAATGTATCTTATCATGTCTGGCTC
TAGCTATCCCGCCCCTAACTCCGCCCATCCCGCCCCTAACTCCGCCCAGTTCCGCCCATTCTCCGCCCCA
TGGCTGACTAATTTTTTTTATTTATGCAGAGGCCGAGGCCGCCTCGGCCTCTGAGCTATTCCAGAAGTAG
TGAGGAGGCTTTTTTGGAGGCCTAGGGACGTACCCAATTCGCCCTATAGTGAGTCGTATTACGCGCGCTC
ACTGGCCGTCGTTTTACAACGTCGTGACTGGGAAAACCCTGGCGTTACCCAACTTAATCGCCTTGCAGCA
CATCCCCCTTTCGCCAGCTGGCGTAATAGCGAAGAGGCCCGCACCGATCGCCCTTCCCAACAGTTGCGCA
GCCTGAATGGCGAATGGG
[124 nt withheld, positions 7439-7562]
C
[91 nt withheld, positions 7564-7654]
A
[49 nt withheld, positions 7656-7704]
CCTTTGACGTTGGAGTCCACGTTCTTT
[37 nt withheld, positions 7732-7768]
ACCCTATCTCGGTCTATTCTTTTGATTTATAAGGGATTTTGCCGATTTCGGCCTATTGGTTAAAAAATGA
GCTGATTTAACAAAAATTTAACGCGAATTTTAACAAAATATTAACGCTTACAATTTAGGTGGCACTTTTC
GGGGAAATGTGCGCGGAACCCCTATTTGTTTATTTTTCTAAATACATTCAAATATGTATCCGCTCATGAG
ACAATAACCCTGATAAATGCTTCAATAATATTGAAAAAGGAAGAGTATGAGTATTCAACATTTCCGTGTC
GCCCTTATTCCCTTTTTTGCGGCATTTTGCCTTCCTGTTTTTGCTCACCCAGAAACGCTGGTGAAAGTAA
AAGATGCTGAAGATCAGTTGGGTGCACGAGTGGGTTACATCGAACTGGATCTCAACAGCGGTAAGATCCT
TGAGAGTTTTCGCCCCGAAGAACGTTTTCCAATGATGAGCACTTTTAAAGTTCTGCTATGTGGCGCGGTA
TTATCCCGTATTGACGCCGGGCAAGAGCAACTCGGTCGCCGCATACACTATTCTCAGAATGACTTGGTTG
AGTACTCACCAGTCACAGAAAAGCATCTTACGGATGGCATGACAGTAAGAGAATTATGCAGTGCTGCCAT
AACCATGAGTGATAACACTGCGGCCAACTTACTTCTGACAACGATCGGAGGACCGAAGGAGCTAACCGCT
TTTTTGCACAACATGGGGGATCATGTAACTCGCCTTGATCGTTGGGAACCGGAGCTGAATGAAGCCATAC
CAAACGACGAGCGTGACACCACGATGCCTGTAGCAATGGCAACAACGTTGCGCAAACTATTAACTGGCGA
ACTACTTACTCTAGCTTCCCGGCAACAATTAATAGACTGGATGGAGGCGGATAAAGTTGCAGGACCACTT
CTGCGCTCGGCCCTTCCGGCTGGCTGGTTTATTGCTGATAAATCTGGAGCCGGTGAGCGTGGGTCTCGCG
GTATCATTGCAGCACTGGGGCCAGATGGTAAGCCCTCCCGTATCGTAGTTATCTACACGACGGGGAGTCA
GGCAACTATGGATGAACGAAATAGACAGATCGCTGAGATAGGTGCCTCACTGATTAAGCATTGGTAACTG
TCAGACCAAGTTTACTCATATATACTTTAGATTGATTTAAAACTTCATTTTTAATTTAAAAGGATCTAGG
TGAAGATCCTTTTTGATAATCTCATGACCAAAATCCCTTAACGTGAGTTTTCGTTCCACTGAGCGTCAGA
CCCCGTAGAAAAGATCAAAGGATCTTCTTGAGATCCTTTTTTTCTGCGCGTAATCTGCTGCTTGCAAACA
AAAAAACCACCGCTACCAGCGGTGGTTTGTTTGCCGGATCAAGAGCTACCAACTCTTTTTCCGAAGGTAA
CTGGCTTCAGCAGAGCGCAGATACCAAATACTGTTCTTCTAGTGTAGCCGTAGTTAGGCCACCACTTCAA
GAACTCTGTAGCACCGCCTACATACCTCGCTCTGCTAATCCTGTTACCAGTGGCTGCTGCCAGTGGCGAT
AAGTCGTGTCTTACCGGGTTGGACTCAAGACGATAGTTACCGGATAAGGCGCAGCGGTCGGGCTGAACGG
GGGGTTCGTGCACACAGCCCAGCTTGGAGCGAACGACCTACACCGAACTGAGATACCTACAGCGTGAGCT
ATGAGAAAGCGCCACGCTTCCCGAAGGGAGAAAGGCGGACAGGTATCCGGTAAGCGGCAGGGTCGGAACA
GGAGAGCGCACGAGGGAGCTTCCAGGGGGAAACGCCTGGTATCTTTATAGTCCTGTCGGGTTTCGCCACC
TCTGACTTGAGCGTCGATTTTTGTGATGCTCGTCAGGGGGGCGGAGCCTATGGAAAAACGCCAGCAACGC
GGCCTTTTTACGGTTCCTGGCCTTTTGCTGGCCTTTTGCTCACATGTTCTTTCCTGCGTTATCCCCTGAT
TCTGTGGATAACCGTATTACCGCCTTTGAGTGAGCTGATACCGCTCGCCGCAGCCGAACGACCGAGCGCA
GCGAGTCAGTGAGCGAGGAAGCGGAAGAGCGCCCAATACGCAAACCGCCTCTCCCCGCGCGTTGGCCGAT
TCATTAATGCAGCTGGCACGACAGGTTTCCCGACTGGAAAGCGGGCAGTGAGCGCAACGCAATTAATGTG
AGTTAGCTCACTCATTAGGCACCCCAGGCTTTACACTTTATGCTTCCGGCTCGTATGTTGTGTGGAATTG
TGAGCGGATAACAATTTCACACAGGAAACAGCTATGACCATGATTACGCCAAGCGCGCAATTAACCCTCA
CTAAAGGGAACAAAAGCTGGAGCTGCAAGC
