>Addgene plasmid #143263 | TFORF1397 | depositor partial sequence | sequence record 281927 | Insert
ACCGCCACCATGAAACCTGCTCAAAGAAACTTGTATCGAGATGTGATGCTGGAGAACTACAGCAACCTAG
TCACAGTGGGCTGTCAAGTCACCAAACCGGATGTGATATTCAAGTTGGAGCAAGAAGAGGAGCCCTGGGT
GATGGAGGAAGAAATGTTTGGGAGGCACTGTCCAGAAGTTTGGGAAGTTGATGAACAGATCAAGAAGCAA
CAGGAAACACTTGTGAGGAAAGTCACATCCATCTCCAAGAAAATTCTGATAAAGGAAAAAGTCATTGAAT
GTAAAAAAGTTGCGAAAATATTTCCTCTGAGTTCAGACATTGTTACTTCAAGACAAAGCTTCTATGACTG
TGACTCACTTGATAAGGGTTTGGAACATAATTTAGACTTACTTAGATATGAGAAAGGCTGTGTAAGAGAG
AAACAGAGTAATGAGTTTGGGAAACCATTTTACCATTGTGCATCCTATGTTGTAACCCCCTTTAAGTGTA
ATCAGTGTGGACAAGACTTCAGTCATAAATTTGACCTCATTAGACATGAGCGAATTCATGCTGGAGAGAA
ACCTTACGAATGTAAAGAATGTGGAAAAGCCTTCAGTAGGAAGGAAAATCTTATTACACATCAGAAAATT
CATACTGGGGAAAAACCGTATAAGTGTAATGAATGTGGAAAAGCTTTCATTCAGATGTCAAACCTTATTA
GACACCACAGAATTCATACTGGGGAGAAACCTTATGCATGTAAGGATTGTTGGAAAGCCTTCAGTCAGAA
ATCAAATCTCATTGAACATGAGCGAATTCACACTGGAGAGAAACCCTATGAATGTAAGGAATGTGGGAAA
TCCTTCAGCCAGAAGCAAAATCTTATTGAGCACGAGAAAATTCATACTGGGGAGAAACCTTATGCATGTA
ATGAATGTGGTAGAGCTTTTTCTCGAATGTCATCTGTTACGCTACATATGAGAAGTCACACAGGGGAGAA
ACCCTATAAATGTAATAAATGTGGAAAAGCTTTCTCTCAATGCTCAGTATTTATTATACATATGAGAAGT
CACACTGGTGAGAAACCCTATGTATGTAGTGAATGTGGGAAAGCCTTCTCTCAGAGTTCATCCCTAACCG
TACATATGCGAAATCATACAGCTGAGAAACCCTATGAATGTAAGGAATGTGGAAAAGCCTTCAGCAGGAA
AGAAAATCTCATTACACATCAGAAAATTCACACTGGAGAGAAACCTTATGAATGCAGTGAATGTGGGAAA
GCTTTTATTCAGATGTCAAACCTCATTCGACACCAGAGAATTCATACGGGTGAGAAACCCTATGCATGTA
CAGTATGTGGAAAAGCCTTTAGTCAGAAATCAAACCTCACTGAACATGAGAAAATTCATACTGGAGAGAA
ACCTTATCATTGTAATCAATGTGGGAAAGCTTTCAGTCAGAGACAAAATCTTCTTGAGCATGAAAAAATT
CATACTGGAGAGAAACCATTCAAATGTAATGAATGTGGTAAAGCCTTCTCTCGAATCTCATCCCTCACTC
TTCATGTGAGAAGTCACACAGGGGAGAAACCCTATGAATGTAATAAATGTGGGAAAGCCTTTTCTCAGTG
CTCATTACTTATTATACATATGAGAAGTCATACTGGTGAGAAACCCTTTGAATGTAATGAATGTGGGAAA
GCATTCTCTCAAAGAGCATCCCTTTCTATACATAAGAGAGGTCATACAGGTGAGAGACACCAAGTATATT
AGTAATGAACTAGTCCGTAACTTGAAAGTATTTCGATTTCTTGGCTTTATATATCTTGTGGAAAGGACGA
ACGCCCTGACGCTGCAAGGATTTG
