>Addgene plasmid #143263 | TFORF1397 | depositor partial sequence | sequence record 281928 | Barcode
ACGCCCTGACGCTGCAAGGATTTG
